Addgene plasmid #49440: pCAG-p65AD-GBP6
Purpose: Expression of a GFP-dependent transcription factor component in mammalian cells
Depositing lab: Connie Cepko. Depositing organization: Harvard Medical School. Publication: A nanobody-based system using fluorescent proteins as scaffolds for cell-specific gene manipulation. Tang JC, Szikra T, Kozorovitskiy Y, Teixiera M, Sabatini BL, Roska B, Cepko CL. Cell. 2013 Aug 15;154(4):928-39. doi: 10.1016/j.cell.2013.07.021. PubMed 23953120.
Backbone
  Vector backbone: pCAG-GFP
  Backbone size w/o insert (bp): 4823
  Total vector size (bp): 5834
  Vector type: Mammalian Expression
Growth in bacteria
  Bacterial resistance: Ampicillin, 100 μg/mL
  Growth temperature: 37°C
  Growth strain: DH5alpha
  Copy number: High Copy
Gene/Insert
  Gene/Insert name: GBP6-p65 transactivation domain fusion protein (alt names: p65AD-GBP6; ADG)
  Species: Synthetic
  Insert size (bp): 1011
  Promoter: CAG
  Cloning method: Restriction Enzyme; 5′ cloning site AgeI (destroyed during cloning); 3′ cloning site NotI (destroyed during cloning)
  Sequencing primers: 5′ GGACTTCCTTTGTCCCAAATCTG; 3′ TAGCCAGAAGTCAGATGCTC
Resource information
  A portion of this plasmid was derived from a plasmid made by: GBP6 was obtained from Heinrich Leonhardt and Ulrich Rothbauer at Ludwig Maximilian University of Munich
Terms and licenses: Academic/Nonprofit Terms; Industry Terms: Not Available to Industry
Depositor comments: Kirchhofer, A. et al. (2010). Modulation of protein properties in living cells using nanobodies. Nat. Struct. Mol. Biol. 17, 133–138. Tang J.C. et al. (2013). A nanobody-based system using fluorescent proteins as scaffolds for cell-specific gene manipulation. Cell. 2013 Aug 15;154(4):928-39.
How to cite: pCAG-p65AD-GBP6 was a gift from Connie Cepko (Addgene plasmid # 49440 ; http://n2t.net/addgene:49440 ; RRID:Addgene_49440)
