[The description below was written by a language model from this plasmid's Addgene catalogue record and pLannotate feature annotations shown in this document.]
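Description:
pCAG-p65AD-GBP6 is a 5.8 kb mammalian expression plasmid built on the pCAG-GFP backbone, with the original reporter replaced by a roughly 1 kb synthetic fusion gene (the AgeI and NotI cloning sites were destroyed in the process). It is maintained in E. coli as a high-copy plasmid through a ColE1/pUC-type origin and is selected with ampicillin via the β-lactamase gene. No mammalian selection marker is annotated. The backbone also carries remnants of lac regulatory sequence, an SV40 origin of replication and an SV40 poly(A) signal.

Expression is driven by the CAG promoter, annotated here as its three parts: the CMV immediate-early enhancer, the chicken β-actin promoter and a chimeric β-actin/β-globin intron. Transcripts terminate at a rabbit β-globin polyadenylation signal. The short "HBB" fragments flanking the insert are most likely β-globin-derived sequence belonging to this cassette rather than coding payload. The open reading frame contains an SV40 nuclear localization signal fragment, then the transcriptional activation domain of human RelA (p65), then a segment that the annotation tool matched to an immunoglobulin heavy-chain variable region. That segment corresponds in position and size to GBP6, a GFP-binding nanobody.

The encoded protein is the activation-domain half of a GFP-dependent transcription system. GBP6 binds GFP, and GFP is used as a scaffold to bring the p65 domain together with a partner component, so that a target gene is switched on only in GFP-expressing cells. The partner, presumably a DNA-binding domain fused to another GFP binder, and the reporter are not part of this plasmid and must be supplied separately. The construct is used for cell-specific gene manipulation in cells or tissues labelled with GFP.
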