Features (pLannotate 1.2.2; 21 found; start..end, strand, type, name):
      4..383     +  enhancer       CMV enhancer: human cytomegalovirus immediate early enhancer
    386..661     +  promoter       chicken β-actin promoter: No description available
    662..1670    +  intron         chimeric intron: chimera between introns from chicken β-actin and rabbit β-globin
   1668..1724    +  CDS            HBB (fragment): HBB_LEPEU - Experimental evidence at protein level: Swiss-Prot protein existence level 1. Involved in oxygen transport from the lung to the various peripheral tissues. From Lepus europaeus (European hare).
   1719..1755    +  misc_feature   MCS (fragment): multiple cloning site
   1798..1817    +  CDS            SV40 NLS (fragment): nuclear localization signal of SV40 (simian virus 40) large T antigen
   2008..2379    +  CDS            RelA (p65) AD: transcriptional activation domain of human RelA, also known as p65 (O'Shea and Perkins, 2008)
   2392..2769    +  CDS            HV02_CANLF: Experimental evidence at protein level: Swiss-Prot protein existence level 1. From Canis lupus familiaris (Dog) (Canis familiaris).
   2781..2852    +  CDS            HBB (fragment): HBB_PONPY - Experimental evidence at transcript level: Swiss-Prot protein existence level 2. Involved in oxygen transport from the lung to the various peripheral tissues. From Pongo pygmaeus (Bornean orangutan).
   2923..2978    +  polyA_signal   β-globin poly(A) signal: rabbit β-globin polyadenylation signal (Gil and Proudfoot, 1987)
   3361..3377    -  protein_bind   lac operator: The lac repressor binds to the lac operator to inhibit transcription in E. coli. This inhibition can be relieved by adding lactose or isopropyl-β-D-thiogalactopyranoside (IPTG). lac repressor encoded by lacI
   3385..3415    -  promoter       lac promoter: promoter for the E. coli lac operon
   3430..3451    -  protein_bind   CAP binding site: CAP binding activates transcription in the presence of cAMP. E. coli catabolite activator protein
   3464..3503    -  CDS            lacI (fragment): lac repressor; lacI; The lac repressor binds to the lac operator to inhibit transcription in E. coli. This inhibition can be relieved by adding lactose or isopropyl-β-D-thiogalactopyranoside (IPTG).
   3510..3532    +  promoter       SV40 promoter (fragment): SV40 enhancer and early promoter
   3556..3691    +  rep_origin     SV40 ori: SV40 origin of replication
   3711..3845    +  polyA_signal   SV40 poly(A) signal: SV40 polyadenylation signal
   3847..3901    -  CDS            lacI (fragment): lac repressor; lacI; The lac repressor binds to the lac operator to inhibit transcription in E. coli. This inhibition can be relieved by adding lactose or isopropyl-β-D-thiogalactopyranoside (IPTG).
   4084..4672    -  rep_origin     ori: high-copy-number ColE1/pMB1/pBR322/pUC origin of replication
   4843..5703    -  CDS            AmpR: β-lactamase; bla; confers resistance to ampicillin, carbenicillin, and related antibiotics
   5704..5808    -  promoter       AmpR promoter: bla
>Addgene plasmid #49440 | pCAG-p65AD-GBP6 | addgene full sequence | sequence record 323304 | Addgene Assembled Sequence
GTCGACATTGATTATTGACTAGTTATTAATAGTAATCAATTACGGGGTCATTAGTTCATAGCCCATATAT
GGAGTTCCGCGTTACATAACTTACGGTAAATGGCCCGCCTGGCTGACCGCCCAACGACCCCCGCCCATTG
ACGTCAATAATGACGTATGTTCCCATAGTAACGCCAATAGGGACTTTCCATTGACGTCAATGGGTGGACT
ATTTACGGTAAACTGCCCACTTGGCAGTACATCAAGTGTATCATATGCCAAGTACGCCCCCTATTGACGT
CAATGACGGTAAATGGCCCGCCTGGCATTATGCCCAGTACATGACCTTATGGGACTTTCCTACTTGGCAG
TACATCTACGTATTAGTCATCGCTATTACCATGGGTCGAGGTGAGCCCCACGTTCTGCTTCACTCTCCCC
ATCTCCCCCCCCTCCCCACCCCCAATTTTGTATTTATTTATTTTTTAATTATTTTGTGCAGCGATGGGGG
CGGGGGGGGGGGGGGCGCGCGCCAGGCGGGGCGGGGCGGGGCGAGGGGCGGGGCGGGGCGAGGCGGAGAG
GTGCGGCGGCAGCCAATCAGAGCGGCGCGCTCCGAAAGTTTCCTTTTATGGCGAGGCGGCGGCGGCGGCG
GCCCTATAAAAAGCGAAGCGCGCGGCGGGCGGGAGTCGCTGCGTTGCCTTCGCCCCGTGCCCCGCTCCGC
GCCGCCTCGCGCCGCCCGCCCCGGCTCTGACTGACCGCGTTACTCCCACAGGTGAGCGGGCGGGACGGCC
CTTCTCCTCCGGGCTGTAATTAGCGCTTGGTTTAATGACGGCTCGTTTCTTTTCTGTGGCTGCGTGAAAG
CCTTAAAGGGCTCCGGGAGGGCCCTTTGTGCGGGGGGGAGCGGCTCGGGGGGTGCGTGCGTGTGTGTGTG
CGTGGGGAGCGCCGCGTGCGGCCCGCGCTGCCCGGCGGCTGTGAGCGCTGCGGGCGCGGCGCGGGGCTTT
GTGCGCTCCGCGTGTGCGCGAGGGGAGCGCGGCCGGGGGCGGTGCCCCGCGGTGCGGGGGGGCTGCGAGG
GGAACAAAGGCTGCGTGCGGGGTGTGTGCGTGGGGGGGTGAGCAGGGGGTGTGGGCGCGGCGGTCGGGCT
GTAACCCCCCCCTGCACCCCCCTCCCCGAGTTGCTGAGCACGGCCCGGCTTCGGGTGCGGGGCTCCGTGC
GGGGCGTGGCGCGGGGCTCGCCGTGCCGGGCGGGGGGTGGCGGCAGGTGGGGGTGCCGGGCGGGGCGGGG
CCGCCTCGGGCCGGGGAGGGCTCGGGGGAGGGGCGCGGCGGCCCCGGAGCGCCGGCGGCTGTCGAGGCGC
GGCGAGCCGCAGCCATTGCCTTTTATGGTAATCGTGCGAGAGGGCGCAGGGACTTCCTTTGTCCCAAATC
TGGCGGAGCCGAAATCTGGGAGGCGCCGCCGCACCCCCTCTAGCGGGCGCGGGCGAAGCGGTGCGGCGCC
GGCAGGAAGGAAATGGGCGGGGAGGGCCTTCGTGCGTCGCCGCGCCGCCGTCCCCTTCTCCATCTCCAGC
CTCGGGGCTGCCGCAGGGGGACGGCTGCCTTCGGGGGGGACGGGGCAGGGCGGGGTTCGGCTTCTGGCGT
GTGACCGGCGGCTCTAGAGCCTCTGCTAACCATGTTCATGCCTTCTTCTTTTTCCTACAGCTCCTGGGCA
ACGTGCTGGTTATTGTGCTGTCTCATCATTTTGGCAAAGAATTCTGCAGTCGACGGTACCGCGGGCCCGG
GATCCACCGGTGCCACCATGGATAAAGCGGAATTAATTCCCGAGCCTCCAAAAAAGAAGAGAAAGGTCGA
ATTGGGTACCCCTTCTGGGCAGATCAGCCAGGCCTCGGCCTTGGCCCCGGCCCCTCCCCAAGTCCTGCCC
CAGGCTCCAGCCCCTGCCCCTGCTCCAGCCATGGTATCAGCTCTGGCCCAGGCCCCAGCCCCTGTCCCAG
TCCTAGCCCCAGGCCCTCCTCAGGCTGTGGCCCCACCTGCCCCCAAGCCCACCCAGGCTGGGGAAGGAAC
GCTGTCAGAGGCCCTGCTGCAGCTGCAGTTTGATGATGAAGACCTGGGGGCCTTGCTTGGCAACAGCACA
GACCCAGCTGTGTTCACAGACCTGGCATCCGTCGACAACTCCGAGTTTCAGCAGCTGCTGAACCAGGGCA
TACCTGTGGCCCCCCACACAACTGAGCCCATGCTGATGGAGTACCCTGAGGCTATAACTCGCCTAGTGAC
AGGGGCCCAGAGGCCCCCCGACCCAGCTCCTGCTCCACTGGGGGCCCCGGGGCTCCCCAATGGCCTCCTT
TCAGGAGATGAAGACTTCTCCTCCATTGCGGACATGGACTTCTCAGCCCTGCTGAGTCAGATCAGCTCCG
CTAGCATGGCCGATGTGCAGCTGCAGGAGTCTGGGGGAGGCTCGGTGCAGACTGGAGGGTCTCTGAGACT
CTCCTGTGCAGTCTCTCCATACATAGGCAGTCGCATCTCCTTGGGCTGGTTCCGCCAGGCTCCAGGGAAG
GTGCGTGAGGGGGTCGCATTAATTAATAGTAGGGATGGTAGCACTTACTACGCCGACACCGTGAAGGGCC
GTTTCACCATCTCCCAAGGCGACGCCAACACGGTCTATCTCCAAATGAACAGCCTGAAACCGGAGGACAC
GGCCATCTATTACTGTGCGGCAAGATGGGGCCAGATAACTGATATTCAGGCTCTTGCTGTCGCCTCGTTT
CCTGACTGGGGCCAGGGGACCCAGGTCACCGTCTCCTCATAAGCGGCCGCACTCCTCAGGTGCAGGCTGC
CTATCAGAAGGTGGTGGCTGGTGTGGCCAATGCCCTGGCTCACAAATACCACTGAGATCTTTTTCCCTCT
GCCAAAAATTATGGGGACATCATGAAGCCCCTTGAGCATCTGACTTCTGGCTAATAAAGGAAATTTATTT
TCATTGCAATAGTGTGTTGGAATTTTTTGTGTCTCTCACTCGGAAGGACATATGGGAGGGCAAATCATTT
AAAACATCAGAATGAGTATTTGGTTTAGAGTTTGGCAACATATGCCATATGCTGGCTGCCATGAACAAAG
GTGGCTATAAAGAGGTCATCAGTATATGAAACAGCCCCCTGCTGTCCATTCCTTATTCCATAGAAAAGCC
TTGACTTGAGGTTAGATTTTTTTTATATTTTGTTTTGTGTTATTTTTTTCTTTAACATCCCTAAAATTTT
CCTTACATGTTTTACTAGCCAGATTTTTCCTCCTCTCCTGACTACTCCCAGTCATAGCTGTCCCTCTTCT
CTTATGAAGATCCCTCGACCTGCAGCCCAAGCTTGGCGTAATCATGGTCATAGCTGTTTCCTGTGTGAAA
TTGTTATCCGCTCACAATTCCACACAACATACGAGCCGGAAGCATAAAGTGTAAAGCCTGGGGTGCCTAA
TGAGTGAGCTAACTCACATTAATTGCGTTGCGCTCACTGCCCGCTTTCCAGTCGGGAAACCTGTCGTGCC
AGCGGATCCGCATCTCAATTAGTCAGCAACCATAGTCCCGCCCCTAACTCCGCCCATCCCGCCCCTAACT
CCGCCCAGTTCCGCCCATTCTCCGCCCCATGGCTGACTAATTTTTTTTATTTATGCAGAGGCCGAGGCCG
CCTCGGCCTCTGAGCTATTCCAGAAGTAGTGAGGAGGCTTTTTTGGAGGCCTAGGCTTTTGCAAAAAGCT
AACTTGTTTATTGCAGCTTATAATGGTTACAAATAAAGCAATAGCATCACAAATTTCACAAATAAAGCAT
TTTTTTCACTGCATTCTAGTTGTGGTTTGTCCAAACTCATCAATGTATCTTATCATGTCTGGATCCGCTG
CATTAATGAATCGGCCAACGCGCGGGGAGAGGCGGTTTGCGTATTGGGCGCTCTTCCGCTTCCTCGCTCA
CTGACTCGCTGCGCTCGGTCGTTCGGCTGCGGCGAGCGGTATCAGCTCACTCAAAGGCGGTAATACGGTT
ATCCACAGAATCAGGGGATAACGCAGGAAAGAACATGTGAGCAAAAGGCCAGCAAAAGGCCAGGAACCGT
AAAAAGGCCGCGTTGCTGGCGTTTTTCCATAGGCTCCGCCCCCCTGACGAGCATCACAAAAATCGACGCT
CAAGTCAGAGGTGGCGAAACCCGACAGGACTATAAAGATACCAGGCGTTTCCCCCTGGAAGCTCCCTCGT
GCGCTCTCCTGTTCCGACCCTGCCGCTTACCGGATACCTGTCCGCCTTTCTCCCTTCGGGAAGCGTGGCG
CTTTCTCAATGCTCACGCTGTAGGTATCTCAGTTCGGTGTAGGTCGTTCGCTCCAAGCTGGGCTGTGTGC
ACGAACCCCCCGTTCAGCCCGACCGCTGCGCCTTATCCGGTAACTATCGTCTTGAGTCCAACCCGGTAAG
ACACGACTTATCGCCACTGGCAGCAGCCACTGGTAACAGGATTAGCAGAGCGAGGTATGTAGGCGGTGCT
ACAGAGTTCTTGAAGTGGTGGCCTAACTACGGCTACACTAGAAGGACAGTATTTGGTATCTGCGCTCTGC
TGAAGCCAGTTACCTTCGGAAAAAGAGTTGGTAGCTCTTGATCCGGCAAACAAACCACCGCTGGTAGCGG
TGGTTTTTTTGTTTGCAAGCAGCAGATTACGCGCAGAAAAAAAGGATCTCAAGAAGATCCTTTGATCTTT
TCTACGGGGTCTGACGCTCAGTGGAACGAAAACTCACGTTAAGGGATTTTGGTCATGAGATTATCAAAAA
GGATCTTCACCTAGATCCTTTTAAATTAAAAATGAAGTTTTAAATCAATCTAAAGTATATATGAGTAAAC
TTGGTCTGACAGTTACCAATGCTTAATCAGTGAGGCACCTATCTCAGCGATCTGTCTATTTCGTTCATCC
ATAGTTGCCTGACTCCCCGTCGTGTAGATAACTACGATACGGGAGGGCTTACCATCTGGCCCCAGTGCTG
CAATGATACCGCGAGACCCACGCTCACCGGCTCCAGATTTATCAGCAATAAACCAGCCAGCCGGAAGGGC
CGAGCGCAGAAGTGGTCCTGCAACTTTATCCGCCTCCATCCAGTCTATTAATTGTTGCCGGGAAGCTAGA
GTAAGTAGTTCGCCAGTTAATAGTTTGCGCAACGTTGTTGCCATTGCTACAGGCATCGTGGTGTCACGCT
CGTCGTTTGGTATGGCTTCATTCAGCTCCGGTTCCCAACGATCAAGGCGAGTTACATGATCCCCCATGTT
GTGCAAAAAAGCGGTTAGCTCCTTCGGTCCTCCGATCGTTGTCAGAAGTAAGTTGGCCGCAGTGTTATCA
CTCATGGTTATGGCAGCACTGCATAATTCTCTTACTGTCATGCCATCCGTAAGATGCTTTTCTGTGACTG
GTGAGTACTCAACCAAGTCATTCTGAGAATAGTGTATGCGGCGACCGAGTTGCTCTTGCCCGGCGTCAAT
ACGGGATAATACCGCGCCACATAGCAGAACTTTAAAAGTGCTCATCATTGGAAAACGTTCTTCGGGGCGA
AAACTCTCAAGGATCTTACCGCTGTTGAGATCCAGTTCGATGTAACCCACTCGTGCACCCAACTGATCTT
CAGCATCTTTTACTTTCACCAGCGTTTCTGGGTGAGCAAAAACAGGAAGGCAAAATGCCGCAAAAAAGGG
AATAAGGGCGACACGGAAATGTTGAATACTCATACTCTTCCTTTTTCAATATTATTGAAGCATTTATCAG
GGTTATTGTCTCATGAGCGGATACATATTTGAATGTATTTAGAAAAATAAACAAATAGGGGTTCCGCGCA
CATTTCCCCGAAAAGTGCCACCTG
