>Addgene plasmid #49440 | pCAG-p65AD-GBP6 | addgene partial sequence | sequence record 76543 | pCAGGS5 5'-ggttcggcttctggcgtgtgacc-3'
CCTTCTTCTTTTTCCTACAGCTCCTGGGCAACGTGCTGGTTATTGTGCTGTCTCATCATTTTGGCAAAGA
ATTCTGCAGTCGACGGTACCGCGGGCCCGGGATCCACCGGTGCCACCATGGATAAAGCGGAATTAATTCC
CGAGCCTCCAAAAAAGAAGAGAAAGGTCGAATTGGGTACCCCTTCTGGGCAGATCAGCCAGGCCTCGGCC
TTGGCCCCGGCCCCTCCCCAAGTCCTGCCCCAGGCTCCAGCCCCTGCCCCTGCTCCAGCCATGGTATCAG
CTCTGGCCCAGGCCCCAGCCCCTGTCCCAGTCCTAGCCCCAGGCCCTCCTCAGGCTGTGGCCCCACCTGC
CCCCAAGCCCACCCAGGCTGGGGAAGGAACGCTGTCAGAGGCCCTGCTGCAGCTGCAGTTTGATGATGAA
GACCTGGGGGCCTTGCTTGGCAACAGCACAGACCCAGCTGTGTTCACAGACCTGGCATCCGTCGACAACT
CCGAGTTTCAGCAGCTGCTGAACCAGGGCATACCTGTGGCCCCCCACACAACTGAGCCCATGCTGATGGA
GTACCCTGAGGCTATAACTCGCCTAGTGACAGGGGCCCAGAGGCCCCCCGACCCAGCTCCTGCTCCACTG
GGGGCCCCGGGGCTCCCCAATGGCCTCCTTTCAGGAGATGAAGACTTCTCCTCCATTGCGGACATGGACT
TCTCAGCCCTGCTGAGTCAGATCAGCTCCGCTAGC
