>Addgene plasmid #49440 | pCAG-p65AD-GBP6 | addgene partial sequence | sequence record 76550 | rb_glob_PA_term-R 5'-CCCATATGTCCTTCCGAGTG-3'
GCTAGCGGAGCTGATCTGACTCAGCAGGGCTGAGAAGTCCATGTCCGCAATGGAGGAGAAGTCTTCATCT
CCTGAAAGGAGGCCATTGGGGAGCCCCGGGGCCCCCAGTGGAGCAGGAGCTGGGTCGGGGGGCCTCTGGG
CCCCTGTCACTAGGCGAGTTATAGCCTCAGGGTACTCCATCAGCATGGGCTCAGTTGTGTGGGGGGCCAC
AGGTATGCCCTGGTTCAGCAGCTGCTGAAACTCGGAGTTGTCGACGGATGCCAGGTCTGTGAACACAGCT
GGGTCTGTGCTGTTGCC
